>Addgene plasmid #125835 | pSELt_S7.A | addgene full sequence | sequence record 244671 | Addgene NGS Result
TTGCCGATTTCGGCCTATTGGTTAAAAAATGAGCTGATTTAACAAAAATTTAACGCGAATTTTAACAAAA
TATTAACGCTTACAATTTAGGTGGCACTTTTCGGGGAAATGTGCGCGGAACCCCTATTTGTTTATTTTTC
TAAATACATTCAAATATGTATCCGCTCATGAATTAATTCTTAGAAAAACTCATCGAGCATCAAATGAAAC
TGCAATTTATTCATATCAGGATTATCAATACCATATTTTTGAAAAAGCCGTTTCTGTAATGAAGGAGAAA
ACTCACCGAGGCAGTTCCATAGGATGGCAAGATCCTGGTATCGGTCTGCGATTCCGACTCGTCCAACATC
AATACAACCTATTAATTTCCCCTCGTCAAAAATAAGGTTATCAAGTGAGAAATCACCATGAGTGACGACT
GAATCCGGTGAGAATGGCAAAAGTTTATGCATTTCTTTCCAGACTTGTTCAACAGGCCAGCCATTACGCT
CGTCATCAAAATCACTCGCATCAACCAAACCGTTATTCATTCGTGATTGCGCCTGAGCGAGACGAAATAC
GCGATCGCTGTTAAAAGGACAATTACAAACAGGAATCGAATGCAACCGGCGCAGGAACACTGCCAGCGCA
TCAACAATATTCTCACCTGAATCAGGATATTCTTCTAATACCTGGAATGCTGTTTTCCCGGGGATCGCAG
TGGTGAGTAACCATGCATCATCAGGAGTACGGATAAAATGCTTGATGGTCGGAAGAGGCATAAATTCCGT
CAGCCAGTTTAGTCTGACCATCTCATCTGTAACATCATTGGCAACGCTACCTTTGCCATGTTTCAGAAAC
AACTCTGGCGCATCGGGCTTCCCATACAATCGATAGATTGTCGCACCTGATTGCCCGACATTATCGCGAG
CCCATTTATACCCATATAAATCAGCATCCATGTTGGAATTTAATCGCGGCCTAGAGCAAGACGTTTCCCG
TTGAATATGGCTCATAACACCCCTTGTATTACTGTTTATGTAAGCAGACAGTTTTATTGTTCATGACCAA
AATCCCTTAACGTGAGTTTTCGTTCCACTGAGCGTCAGACCCCGTAGAAACCTCGACCTGAATGGAAGCC
GGCGGCACCTCGCTAACGGATTCACCACTCCAAGAATTGGAGCCAATCAATTCTTGCGGAGAACTGTGAA
TGCGCAAACCAACCCTTGGCAGAACATATCCATCGCGTCCGCCATCTCCAGCAGCCGCACGCGGCGCATC
TCGGGCAGCGTTGGGTCCTGGCCAATGCATACCAAACCTGCACGCTAGTTTCCTGATGAACATTTTTCCA
GCAATTACACCTCTGTCGATAATTAACTATTGACGAAAAGCTGAAAACCACTAGAATGCGCCTCCGTGGT
ACCAATTCTTTTTAAGAATTGATGGTATCGTGGCGTAGTTCAGCAGGGCAGAACGGCGATCTCTAAAATC
GCATGTCAGAGGTTCAAATCCTCTCGTCGCGACCAATTTTGAACCCCGCTTCGGCGGGGTTTTTTGTTTT
CTGTACATTTCGTCACCCTCCCTTCGCAATAAACGCCCGTAATATGACCACGGGTGCGCATGATCGTGCA
CACGGTGCCTGACTGCGTTAGCAATTTAACTGTGATAAACTACCGCATTAAAGCTTATCGATGATAAGCT
GTCAAACATGAGAATTACAACTTATATCGTATGGGGCTGACTTCAGGTGCTACATTTGAAGAGATAAATT
GCACTGAAATCTAGAAATATTTTATCTGATTAATAAGATGATCTTCTTGAGATCGTTTTGGTCTGCGCGT
AATCTCTTGCTCTGAAAACGAAAAAACCGCCTTGCAGGGCGGTTTTTCGAAGGTTCTCTGAACTACCAAC
TCTTTGAACCGAGGTAACTGGCTTGGAGGAGCGCAGTCACCAAAACTTGTCCTTTCAGTTTAGCCTTAAC
CGGCGCATGACTTCAAGACTAACTCCTCTAAATCAATTACCAGTGGCTGCTGCCAGTGGTGCTTTTGCAT
GTCTTTCCGGGTTGGACTCAAGACGATAGTTACCGGATAAGGCGCAGCGGTCGGACTGAACGGGGGGTTC
GTGCATACAGTCCAGCTTGGAGCGAACTGCCTACCCGGAACTGAGTGTCAGGCGTGGAATGAGACAAACG
CGGCCATAACAGCGGAATGACACCGGTAAACCGAAAGGCAGGAACAGGAGAGCGCACGAGGGAGCCGCCA
GGGGGAAACGCCTGGTATCTTTATAGTCCTGTCGGGTTTCGCCACCACTGATTTGAGCGTCAGATTTCGT
GATGCTTGTCAGGGGGGCGGAGCCTATGGAAAAACGGCTTTGCCGCGGCCCTCTCACTTCCCTGTTAAGT
ATCTTCCTGGCATCTTCCAGGAAATCTCCGCCCCGTTCGTAAGCCATTTCCGCTCGCCGCAGTCGAACGA
CCGAGCGTAGCGAGTCAGTGAGCGAGGAAGCGGAATATATCCTGTATCACATATTCTGCTGACGCACCGG
TGCAGCCTTTTTTCTCCTGCCACATGAAGCACTTCACTGACACCCTCATCAGTGCCAACATAGTAAGCCA
GTATACACTCCGCTAGCGCTGATGTCCGGCGGTGCTTTTGCCGTTACGCACCACCCCGTCAGTAGCTGAA
CAGGAGGGACAGCTGATAGAAACAGAAGCCACTGGAGCACCTCAAAAACACCATCATACACTAAATCAGT
AAGTTGGCAGCATCACCCGACGCACTTTGCGCCGAATAAATACCTGTGACGGAAGATCACTTCGCAGAAT
AAATAAATCCTGGTGTCCCTGTTGATACCGGGAAGCCCTGGGCCAACTTTTGGCGAAAATGAGACGTTGA
TCGGCACGTAGGGCCCTCTAGATGCATGCTCGAGCGGCGGCCAGTGTGATGGATATCTGCAGAATTCGCC
CTTCAAAAATCGATGAGCTGTTGACAATTAATCATCGAACTAGTTTAATGTGTGGAAGCGGCCGCTTTCA
GGAGGCTCGAGCATATGAGCACTATCGAAGAACGCGTTAAGAAAATTATCGGCGAACAGCTGGGCGTTAA
GCAGGAAGAAGTTACCAACAATGCTTCTTTCGTTGAAGACCTGGGCGCGGATTCTCTTGACACCGTTGAG
CTGGTAATGGCTCTGGAAGAAGAGTTTGATACTGAGATTCCGGACGAAGAAGCTGAGAAAATCACCACCG
TTCAGGCTGCCATTGATTACATCAACGGCCACCAGGCGTAGGGCGCGCCGGGCCCGGGCTAGTCACATCT
CGCAGAACTGGTTGCCAGTGCGAAGGCGGCCATTAGCCAGGCGTCAGATGTTGCCGCGTTAGATAATGTG
CGCGTCGAATATTTGGGTAAAAAAGGGCACTTAACCCTTCAGATGACGACCCTGCGTGAGCTGCCGCCAG
AAGAGCGTCCGGCAGCTGGTGCGGTTATCAACGAAGCGAAAGAGCAGGTTCAGCAGGCGCTGAATGCGCG
TAAAGCGGAACTGGAAAGCGCTGCACTGAATGCGCGTCTGGCGGCGGAAACGATTGATGTCTCTCTGCCA
GGTCGTCGCATTGAAAACGGCGGTCTGCATCCGGTTACCCGTACCATCGACCGTATCGAAAGTTTCTTCG
GTGAGCTTGGCTTTACCGTGGCAACCGGGCCGGAAATCGAAGACGATTATCATAACTTCGATGCTCTGAA
CATTCCTGGTCACCACCCGGCGCGCGCTGACCACGACACTTTCTGGTTTGACACTACCCGCCTGCTGCGT
ACCCAGACCTCTGGCGTACAGATCCGCACCATGAAAGCCCAGCAGCCACCGATTCGTATCATCGCGCCTG
GCCGTGTTTATCGTAACGACTACGACCAGACTCACACGCCGATGTTCCATCAGATGGAAGGTCTGATTGT
TGATACCAACATCAGCTTTACCAACCTGAAAGGCACGCTGCACGACTTCCTGCGTAACTTCTTTGAGGAA
GATTTGCAGATTCGCTTCCGTCCTTCCTACTTCCCGTTTACCGAACCTTCTGCAGAAGTGGACGTCATGG
GTAAAAACGGTAAATGGCTGGAAGTGCTGGGCTGCGGGATGGTGCATCCGAACGTGTTGCGTAACGTTGG
CATCGACCCGGAAGTTTACTCTGGTTTCGGCTTCGGGATGGGGATGGAGCGTCTGACTATGTTGCGTTAC
GGCGTCACCGACCTGCGTTCATTCTTCGAAAACGATCTGCGTTTCCTCAAACAGTTTAAATAATAGATCT
TCGAAGCTTGGGCCCGAACAAAAACTCATCTCAGAAGAGGATCTGAATAGCGCCGTCGACCATCATCATC
ATCATCATTGAGTTTAAACGACGTCCAGCTTGGCTGTTTTGGCGGATGAGAGAAGATTT
Features (pLannotate 1.2.2; 12 found; start..end, strand, type, name):
    114..171     +  promoter       AmpR promoter (fragment): bla
    180..995     -  CDS            KanR: aminoglycoside phosphotransferase; aph(3')-Ia; confers resistance to kanamycin in bacteria or G418 (Geneticin®) in eukaryotes
   1428..1501    +  ncRNA          tRNA: Accession: RF00005 - tRNA
   1657..1685    -  promoter       tet promoter: E. coli promoter for tetracycline efflux protein gene
   1797..2342    +  rep_origin     p15A ori: Plasmids containing the medium-copy-number p15A origin of replication can be propagated in E. coli cells that contain a second plasmid with the ColE1 origin.
   2430..2485    +  rep_origin     RSF ori (fragment): Plasmids containing the RSF 1030 origin of replication can be propagated in E. coli cells that contain additional plasmids with compatible origins.
   2604..2747    -  mobile_element IS1 (fragment): prokaryotic transposable element IS1
   2961..2977    +  promoter       tac promoter (fragment): strong E. coli promoter; hybrid between the trp and lac UV5 promoters
   3025..3258    +  CDS            ACP: acyl carrier protein (ACP) from E. coli; acpP
   3283..4260    +  CDS            pheS: SYFA_ECOLI - Experimental evidence at protein level: Swiss-Prot protein existence level 1. From Escherichia coli (strain K12).
   4331..4348    +  CDS            capTEV™ (fragment): composite tag for in vivo biotinylation, TEV protease cleavage, and 6xHis tagging
   4398..88      +  rep_origin     M13 ori (fragment) (across the origin): M13 bacteriophage origin of replication; arrow indicates direction of (+) strand synthesis
