[The description below was written by a language model from this plasmid's Addgene catalogue record and pLannotate feature annotations shown in this document.]
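Description:
pSELt_S7.A is a 4.4 kb bacterial expression plasmid built on a custom backbone for synthetic biology work in E. coli, where it serves as the negative selection plasmid in a scheme for evolving amber stop codon suppressor tRNAs. It replicates from a p15A origin, which keeps copy number low to medium and makes it compatible with a second plasmid carrying a ColE1-type origin. It is selected with kanamycin through an aph(3')-Ia aminoglycoside phosphotransferase gene. The automated annotation also picks up short fragments of other elements (RSF and M13 origins, an IS1 remnant, an AmpR promoter piece, a tet promoter). These appear to be backbone remnants rather than functional parts.

The payload is a 1,239 bp E. coli fusion gene, ACP-2xAmb-pheS, in which acyl carrier protein (acpP) is joined to pheS, the alpha subunit of phenylalanyl-tRNA synthetase, through a linker containing two amber stop codons. The record gives the promoter as pr.trpL*; the short "tac promoter" fragment annotated just upstream of ACP probably reflects the trp-derived portion shared with that hybrid promoter. A small match downstream of pheS to a composite tag may represent a short C-terminal tag such as a His tag, though the record does not confirm this. The plasmid also carries an annotated tRNA gene, presumably the suppressor tRNA candidate under selection, although the record does not identify it.

Full-length ACP-PheS is made only if both amber codons are read through. pheS is commonly used as a counterselectable marker, in variant forms that sensitise cells to a phenylalanine analogue, but the record does not say which allele is present here. In a negative selection, tRNAs that suppress amber codons when they should not, for instance because host synthetases charge them, would be eliminated, which enriches for orthogonal variants.
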