Addgene plasmid #125835: pSELt_S7.A
Purpose: Negative selection plasmid for evolution of an amber stop codon suppression tRNA
Depositing lab: Andrew Ellington. Depositing organization: University of Texas at Austin. Publication: Evolving Orthogonal Suppressor tRNAs To Incorporate Modified Amino Acids. Maranhao AC, Ellington AD. ACS Synth Biol. 2017 Jan 20;6(1):108-119. doi: 10.1021/acssynbio.6b00145. Epub 2016 Sep 21. PubMed 27600875.
Backbone
  Vector backbone: Custom Backbone
  Vector type: Bacterial Expression, Synthetic Biology
Growth in bacteria
  Bacterial resistance: Kanamycin, 50 μg/mL
  Growth temperature: 37°C
  Growth strain: DH5alpha
  Copy number: Low Copy
Gene/Insert
  Gene/Insert name: ACP-2xAmb-pheS (alt name: acyl carrier protein fused to pheS with two amber stop codons in the linker sequence)
  Species: E. coli
  Insert size (bp): 1239
  GenBank ID: WP_001637778.1 EGT68318.1
  Promoter: pr.trpL*
  Cloning method: Gibson Cloning
  Sequencing primers: 5′ CACTTCGCAGAATAAATAAATCCTGGTGTCC; 3′ GCGTTAAATTTTTGTTAAATCAGCTC
Terms and licenses: Academic/Nonprofit Terms; Industry Terms
How to cite: pSELt_S7.A was a gift from Andrew Ellington (Addgene plasmid # 125835 ; http://n2t.net/addgene:125835 ; RRID:Addgene_125835)
